>Addgene plasmid #226869 | pGX-5Dual | addgene full sequence | sequence record 454842 | Addgene NGS Result
TCCAACCACGTCTTCAAAGCAAGTGGATTGATGTGATATCTCCACTGACGTAAGGGATGACGCACAATCC
CACTATCCTTCGCAAGACCCTTCCTCTATATAAGGAAGTTCATTTCATTTGGAGAGGACACGCTGAAATC
ACCAGTCTCTCTCTACAAATCTATCTCTCTCGAGCTTTCGCAGATCCGGGGGGCAATGAGATATGAAAAA
GCCTGAACTCACCGCGACGTCTGTCGAGAAGTTTCTGATCGAAAAGTTCGACAGCGTCTCCGACCTGATG
CAGCTCTCGGAGGGCGAAGAATCTCGTGCTTTCAGCTTCGATGTAGGAGGGCGTGGATATGTCCTGCGGG
TAAATAGCTGCGCCGATGGTTTCTACAAAGATCGTTATGTTTATCGGCACTTTGCATCGGCCGCGCTCCC
GATTCCGGAAGTGCTTGACATTGGGGAGTTTAGCGAGAGCCTGACCTATTGCATCTCCCGCCGTTCACAG
GGTGTCACGTTGCAAGACCTGCCTGAAACCGAACTGCCCGCTGTTCTACAACCGGTCGCGGAGGCTATGG
ATGCGATCGCTGCGGCCGATCTTAGCCAGACGAGCGGGTTCGGCCCATTCGGACCGCAAGGAATCGGTCA
ATACACTACATGGCGTGATTTCATATGCGCGATTGCTGATCCCCATGTGTATCACTGGCAAACTGTGATG
GACGACACCGTCAGTGCGTCCGTCGCGCAGGCTCTCGATGAGCTGATGCTTTGGGCCGAGGACTGCCCCG
AAGTCCGGCACCTCGTGCACGCGGATTTCGGCTCCAACAATGTCCTGACGGACAATGGCCGCATAACAGC
GGTCATTGACTGGAGCGAGGCGATGTTCGGGGATTCCCAATACGAGGTCGCCAACATCTTCTTCTGGAGG
CCGTGGTTGGCTTGTATGGAGCAGCAGACGCGCTACTTCGAGCGGAGGCATCCGGAGCTTGCAGGATCGC
CACGACTCCGGGCGTATATGCTCCGCATTGGTCTTGACCAACTCTATCAGAGCTTGGTTGACGGCAATTT
CGATGATGCAGCTTGGGCGCAGGGTCGATGCGACGCAATCGTCCGATCCGGAGCCGGGACTGTCGGGCGT
ACACAAATCGCCCGCAGAAGCGCGGCCGTCTGGACCGATGGCTGTGTAGAAGTACTCGCCGATAGTGGAA
ACCGACGCCCCAGCACTCGTCCGAGGGCAAAGAAATAGAGTAGATGCCGACCGGGATCTGTCGATCGACA
AGCTCGAGTTTCTCCATAATAATGTGTGAGTAGTTCCCAGATAAGGGAATTAGGGTTCCTATAGGGTTTC
GCTCATGTGTTGAGCATATAAGAAACCCTTAGTATGTATTTGTATTTGTAAAATACTTCTATCAATAAAA
TTTCTAATTCCTAAAACCAAAATCCAGTACTAAAATCCAGATCCCCCGAATTAATTCGGCGTTAATTCAG
TACATTAAAAACGTCCGCAATGTGTTATTAAGTTGTCTAAGCGTCAATTTGTTTACACCACAATATATCC
TGCCACCAGCCAGCCAACAGCTCCCCGACCGGCAGCTCGGCACAAAATCACCACTCGATACAGGCAGCCC
ATCAGTCCGGGACGGCGTCAGCGGGAGAGCCGTTGTAAGGCGGCAGACTTTGCTCATGTTACCGATGCTA
TTCGGAAGAACGGCAACTAAGCTGCCGGGTTTGAAACACGGATGATCTCGCGGAGGGTAGCATGTTGATT
GTAACGATGACAGAGCGTTGCTGCCTGTGATCACCGCGGTTTCAAAATCGGCTCCGTCGATACTATGTTA
TACGCCAACTTTGAAAACAACTTTGAAAAAGCTGTTTTCTGGTATTTAAGGTTTTAGAATGCAAGGAACA
GTGAATTGGAGTTCGTCTTGTTATAATTAGCTTCTTGGGGTATCTTTAAATACTGTAGAAAAGAGGAAGG
AAATAATAAATGGCTAAAATGAGAATATCACCGGAATTGAAAAAACTGATCGAAAAATACCGCTGCGTAA
AAGATACGGAAGGAATGTCTCCTGCTAAGGTATATAAGCTGGTGGGAGAAAATGAAAACCTATATTTAAA
AATGACGGACAGCCGGTATAAAGGGACCACCTATGATGTGGAACGGGAAAAGGACATGATGCTATGGCTG
GAAGGAAAGCTGCCTGTTCCAAAGGTCCTGCACTTTGAACGGCATGATGGCTGGAGCAATCTGCTCATGA
GTGAGGCCGATGGCGTCCTTTGCTCGGAAGAGTATGAAGATGAACAAAGCCCTGAAAAGATTATCGAGCT
GTATGCGGAGTGCATCAGGCTCTTTCACTCCATCGACATATCGGATTGTCCCTATACGAATAGCTTAGAC
AGCCGCTTAGCCGAATTGGATTACTTACTGAATAACGATCTGGCCGATGTGGATTGCGAAAACTGGGAAG
AAGACACTCCATTTAAAGATCCGCGCGAGCTGTATGATTTTTTAAAGACGGAAAAGCCCGAAGAGGAACT
TGTCTTTTCCCACGGCGACCTGGGAGACAGCAACATCTTTGTGAAAGATGGCAAAGTAAGTGGCTTTATT
GATCTTGGGAGAAGCGGCAGGGCGGACAAGTGGTATGACATTGCCTTCTGCGTCCGGTCGATCAGGGAGG
ATATCGGGGAAGAACAGTATGTCGAGCTATTTTTTGACTTACTGGGGATCAAGCCTGATTGGGAGAAAAT
AAAATATTATATTTTACTGGATGAATTGTTTTAGTACCTAGAATGCATGACCAAAATCCCTTAACGTGAG
TTTTCGTTCCACTGAGCGCTGAGAGATCCCCTCATAATTTCCCCAAAGCGTAACCATGTGTGAATAAATT
TTGAGCTAGTAGGGTTGCAGCCACGAGTAAGTCTTCCCTTGTTATTGTGTAGCCAGAATGCCGCAAAACT
TCCATGCCTAAGCGAACTGTTGAGAGTACGTTTCGATTTCTGACTGTGTTAGCCTGGAAGTGCTTGTCCC
AACCTTGTTTCTGAGCATGAACGCCCGCAAGCCAACATGTTAGTTGAAGCATCAGGGCGATTAGCAGCAT
GATATCAAAACGCTCTGAGCTGCTCGTTCGGCTATGGCGTAGGCCTAGTCCGTAGGCAGGACTTTTCAAG
TCTCGGAAGGTTTCTTCAATCTGCATTCGCTTCGAATAGATATTAACAAGTTGTTTGGGTGTTCGAATTT
CAACAGGTAAGTTAGTTGCTAGAACCCATGGCTCCTTTGCCGACGCTGAGTAGATTTTAGGTGACGGGTG
GTGACAATGAGTCCGTGTCGAGCGCTGATTTTTTCGGCCTTTAGAGCGAGATTTATACAATAGAATTTGG
CATGAGATTGGATTGCTTTTAGTCAGCCTCTTATAGCCTAAAGTCTTTGAGTGACTAGATGACATATCAT
GTAAGTTGCTGATAGGTTTCCAGTTTTCCGCTCCTAGGTCTGCATATTGTACTTTTCCTCTTACTCGACT
TAACCAGTACCAACCCAGCTTCTCAACGGATTTATACCATGGCACTTTAAAGCCAGCATCACTGACAATG
AGCGGTGTGGTGTTACTCGGTAGAATGCTCGCAAGGTCGGCTAGAAATTGGTCATGAGCTTTCTTTGAAC
ATTGCTCTGAAAGCGGGAACGCTTTCTCATAAAGAGTAACAGAACGACCGTGTAGTGCGACTGAAGCTCG
CAATACCATAAGTCGTTTTTGCTCACGAATATCAGACCAGTCAACAAGTACAATGGGCATCGTATTGCCC
GAACAGATAAAGCTAGCATGCCAACGGTATACAGCGAGTCGCTCTTTGTGGAGGTGACGATTACCTAACA
ATCGGTCGATTCGTTTGATGTTATGTTTTGTTCTCGCTTTGGTTGGCAGGTTACGGCCAAGTTCGGTAAG
AGTGAGAGTTTTACAGTCAAGTAATGCGTGGCAAGCCAACGTTAAGCTGTTGAGTCGTTTTAAGTGTAAT
TCGGGGCAGAATTGGTAAAGAGAGTCGTGTAAAATATCGAGTTCGCACATCTTGTTGTCTGATTATTGAT
TTTTCGCGAAACCATTTGATCATATGACAAGATGTGTATCCACCTTAACTTAATGATTTTTACCAAAATC
ATTAGGGGATTCATCAGCACTGAGCGTCAGACCCCGTAGAAAAGATCAAAGGATCTTCTTGAGATCCTTT
TTTTCTGCGCGTAATCTGCTGCTTGCAAACAAAAAAACCACCGCTACCAGCGGTGGTTTGTTTGCCGGAT
CAAGAGCTACCAACTCTTTTTCCGAAGGTAACTGGCTTCAGCAGAGCGCAGATACCAAATACTGTCCTTC
TAGTGTAGCCGTAGTTAGGCCACCACTTCAAGAACTCTGTAGCACCGCCTACATACCTCGCTCTGCTAAT
CCTGTTACCAGTGGCTGCTGCCAGTGGCGATAAGTCGTGTCTTACCGGGTTGGACTCAAGACGATAGTTA
CCGGATAAGGCGCAGCGGTCGGGCTGAACGGGGGGTTCGTGCACACAGCCCAGCTTGGAGCGAACGACCT
ACACCGAACTGAGATACCTACAGCGTGAGCTATGAGAAAGCGCCACGCTTCCCGAAGGGAGAAAGGCGGA
CAGGTATCCGGTAAGCGGCAGGGTCGGAACAGGAGAGCGCACGAGGGAGCTTCCAGGGGGAAACGCCTGG
TATCTTTATAGTCCTGTCGGGTTTCGCCACCTCTGACTTGAGCGTCGATTTTTGTGATGCTCGTCAGGGG
GGCGGAGCCTATGGAAAAACGCCAGCAACGCGGCCTTTTTACGGTTCCTGGCCTTTTGCTGGCCTTTTGC
TCACATGTTCTTTCCTGCGTTATCCCCTGATTCTGTGGATAACCGTATTACCGCCTTTGAGTGAGCTGAT
ACCGCTCGCCGCAGCCGAACGACCGAGCGCAGCGAGTCAGTGAGCGAGGAAGCGGAAGAGCGCCTGATGC
GGTATTTTCTCCTTACGCATCTGTGCGGTATTTCACACCGCATATGGTGCACTCTCAGTACAATCTGCTC
TGATGCCGCATAGTTAAGCCAGTATACACTCCGCTATCGCTACGTGACTGGGTCATGGCTGCGCCCCGAC
ACCCGCCAACACCCGCTGACGCGCCCTGACGGGCTTGTCTGCTCCCGGCATCCGCTTACAGACAAGCTGT
GACCGTCTCCGGGAGCTGCATGTGTCAGAGGTTTTCACCGTCATCACCGAAACGCGCGAGGCAGGGTGCC
TTGATGTGGGCGCCGGCGGTCGAGTGGCGACGGCGCGGCTTGTCCGCGCCCTGGTAGATTGCCTGGCCGT
AGGCCAGCCATTTTTGAGCGGCCAGCGGCCGCGATAGGCCGACGCGAAGCGGCGGGGCGTAGGGAGCGCA
GCGACCGAAGGGTAGGCGCTTTTTGCAGCTCTTCGGCTGTGCGCTGGCCAGACAGTTATGCACAGGCCAG
GCGGGTTTTAAGAGTTTTAATAAGTTTTAAAGAGTTTTAGGCGGAAAAATCGCCTTTTTTCTCTTTTATA
TCAGTCACTTACATGTGTGACCGGTTCCCAATGTACGGCTTTGGGTTCCCAATGTACGGGTTCCGGTTCC
CAATGTACGGCTTTGGGTTCCCAATGTACGTGCTATCCACAGGAAAGAGACCTTTTCGACCTTTTTCCCC
TGCTAGGGCAATTTGCCCTAGCATCTGCTCCGTACATTAGGAACCGGCGGATGCTTCGCCCTCGATCAGG
TTGCGGTAGCGCATGACTAGGATCGGGCCAGCCTGCCCCGCCTCCTCCTTCAAATCGTACTCCGGCAGGT
CATTTGACCCGATCAGCTTGCGCACGGTGAAACAGAACTTCTTGAACTCTCCGGCGCTGCCACTGCGTTC
GTAGATCGTCTTGAACAACCATCTGGCTTCTGCCTTGCCTGCGGCGCGGCGTGCCAGGCGGTAGAGAAAA
CGGCCGATGCCGGGATCGATCAAAAAGTAATCGGGGTGAACCGTCAGCACGTCCGGGTTCTTGCCTTCTG
TGATCTCGCGGTACATCCAATCAGCTAGCTCGATCTCGATGTACTCCGGCCGCCCGGTTTCGCTCTTTAC
GATCTTGTAGCGGCTAATCAAGGCTTCACCCTCGGATACCGTCACCAGGCGGCCGTTCTTGGCCTTCTTC
GTACGCTGCATGGCAACGTGCGTGGTGTTTAACCGAATGCAGGTTTCTACCAGGTCGTCTTTCTGCTTTC
CGCCATCGGCTCGCCGGCAGAACTTGAGTACGTCCGCAACGTGTGGACGGAACACGCGGCCGGGCTTGTC
TCCCTTCCCTTCCCGGTATCGGTTCATGGATTCGGTTAGATGGGAAACCGCCATCAGTACCAGGTCGTAA
TCCCACACACTGGCCATGCCGGCCGGCCCTGCGGAAACCTCTACGTGCCCGTCTGGAAGCTCGTAGCGGA
TCACCTCGCCAGCTCGTCGGTCACGCTTCGACAGACGGAAAACGGCCACGTCCATGATGCTGCGACTATC
GCGGGTGCCCACGTCATAGAGCATCGGAACGAAAAAATCTGGTTGCTCGTCGCCCTTGGGCGGCTTCCTA
ATCGACGGCGCACCGGCTGCCGGCGGTTGCCGGGATTCTTTGCGGATTCGATCAGCGGCCGCTTGCCACG
ATTCACCGGGGCGTGCTTCTGCCTCGATGCGTTGCCGCTGGGCGGCCTGCGCGGCCTTCAACTTCTCCAC
CAGGTCATCACCCAGCGCCGCGCCGATTTGTACCGGGCCGGATGGTTTGCGACCGCTCACGCCGATTCCT
CGGGCTTGGGGGTTCCAGTGCCATTGCAGGGCCGGCAGGCAACCCAGCCGCTTACGCCTGGCCAACCGCC
CGTTCCTCCACACATGGGGCATTCCACGGCGTCGGTGCCTGGTTGTTCTTGATTTTCCATGCCGCCTCCT
TTAGCCGCTAAAATTCATCTACTCATTTATTCATTTGCTCATTTACTCTGGTAGCTGCGCGATGTATTCA
GATAGCAGCTCGGTAATGGTCTTGCCTTGGCGTACCGCGTACATCTTCAGCTTGGTGTGATCCTCCGCCG
GCAACTGAAAGTTGACCCGCTTCATGGCTGGCGTGTCTGCCAGGCTGGCCAACGTTGCAGCCTTGCTGCT
GCGTGCGCTCGGACGGCCGGCACTTAGCGTGTTTGTGCTTTTGCTCATTTTCTCTTTACCTCATTAACTC
AAATGAGTTTTGATTTAATTTCAGCGGCCAGCGCCTGGACCTCGCGGGCAGCGTCGCCCTCGGGTTCTGA
TTCAAGAACGGTTGTGCCGGCGGCGGCAGTGCCTGGGTAGCTCACGCGCTGCGTGATACGGGACTCAAGA
ATGGGCAGCTCGTACCCGGCCAGCGCCTCGGCAACCTCACCGCCGATGCGCGTGCCTTTGATCGCCCGCG
ACACGACAAAGGCCGCTTGTAGCCTTCCATCCGTGACCTCAATGCGCTGCTTAACCAGCTCCACCAGGTC
GGCGGTGGCCCATATGTCGTAAGGGCTTGGCTGCACCGGAATCAGCACGAAGTCGGCTGCCTTGATCGCG
GACACAGCCAAGTCCGCCGCCTGGGGCGCTCCGTCGATCACTACGAAGTCGCGCCGGCCGATGGCCTTCA
CGTCGCGGTCAATCGTCGGGCGGTCGATGCCGACAACGGTTAGCGGTTGATCTTCCCGCACGGCCGCCCA
ATCGCGGGCACTGCCCTGGGGATCGGAATCGACTAACAGAACATCGGCCCCGGCGAGTTGCAGGGCGCGG
GCTAGATGGGTTGCGATGGTCGTCTTGCCTGACCCGCCTTTCTGGTTAAGTACAGCGATAACCTTCATGC
GTTCCCCTTGCGTATTTGTTTATTTACTCATCGCATCATATACGCAGCGACCGCATGACGCAAGCTGTTT
TACTCAAATACACATCACCTTTTTAGACGGCGGCGCTCGGTTTCTTCAGCGGCCAAGCTGGCCGGCCAGG
CCGCCAGCTTGGCATCAGACAAACCGGCCAGGATTTCATGCAGCCGCACGGTTGAGACGTGCGCGGGCGG
CTCGAACACGTACCCGGCCGCGATCATCTCCGCCTCGATCTCTTCGGTAATGAAAAACGGTTCGTCCTGG
CCGTCCTGGTGCGGTTTCATGCTTGTTCCTCTTGGCGTTCATTCTCGGCGGCCGCCAGGGCGTCGGCCTC
GGTCAATGCGTCCTCACGGAAGGCACCGCGCCGCCTGGCCTCGGTGGGCGTCACTTCCTCGCTGCGCTCA
AGTGCGCGGTACAGGGTCGAGCGATGCACGCCAAGCAGTGCAGCCGCCTCTTTCACGGTGCGGCCTTCCT
GGTCGATCAGCTCGCGGGCGTGCGCGATCTGTGCCGGGGTGAGGGTAGGGCGGGGGCCAAACTTCACGCC
TCGGGCCTTGGCGGCCTCGCGCCCGCTCCGGGTGCGGTCGATGATTAGGGAACGCTCGAACTCGGCAATG
CCGGCGAACACGGTCAACACCATGCGGCCGGCCGGCGTGGTGGTGTCGGCCCACGGCTCTGCCAGGCTAC
GCAGGCCCGCGCCGGCCTCCTGGATGCGCTCGGCAATGTCCAGTAGGTCGCGGGTGCTGCGGGCCAGGCG
GTCTAGCCTGGTCACTGTCACAACGTCGCCAGGGCGTAGGTGGTCAAGCATCCTGGCCAGCTCCGGGCGG
TCGCGCCTGGTGCCGGTGATCTTCTCGGAAAACAGCTTGGTGCAGCCGGCCGCGTGCAGTTCGGCCCGTT
GGTTGGTCAAGTCCTGGTCGTCGGTGCTGACGCGGGCATAGCCCAGCAGGCCAGCGGCGGCGCTCTTGTT
CATGGCGTAATGTCTCCGGTTCTAGTCGCAAGTATTCTACTTTATGCGACTAAAACACGCGACAAGAAAA
CGCCAGGAAAAGGGCAGGGCGGCAGCCTGTCGCGTAACTTAGGACTTGTGCGACATGTCGTTTTCAGAAG
ACGGCTGCACTGAACGTCAGAAGCCGACTGCACTATAGCAGCGGAGGGGTTGGATCAAAGTACTTTGATC
CCGAGGGGAACCCTGTGGTTGGCATGCACATACAAATGGACGAACGGATAAACCTTTTCACGCCCTTTTA
AATATCCGATTATTCTAATAAACGCTCTTTTCTCTTAGGTTTACCCGCCAATATATCCTGTCAAACACTG
ATAGTTTAAACTGAAGGCGGGAAACGACAATCTGATCCAAGCTCAAGCTGCTCTAGCATTCGCCATTCAG
GCTGCGCAACTGTTGGGAAGGGCGATCGGTGCGGGCCTCTTCGCTATTACGCCAGCTGGCGAAAGGGGGA
TGTGCTGCAAGGCGATTAAGTTGGGTAACGCCAGGGTTTTCCCAGTCACGACGTTGTAAAACGACGGCCA
GTGCCAAGCTTGCATGCCTGCAGGTCAACATGGTGGAGCACGACACTCTCGTCTACTCCAAGAATATCAA
AGATACAGTCTCAGAAGACCAGAGGGCTATTGAGACTTTTCAACAAAGGGTAATATCGGGAAACCTCCTC
GGATTCCATTGCCCAGCTATCTGTCACTTCATCGAAAGGACAGTAGAAAAGGAAGATGGCTTCTACAAAT
GCCATCATTGCGATAAAGGAAAGGCTATCGTTCAAGATGCCTCTACCGACAGTGGTCCCAAAGATGGACC
CCCACCCACGAGGAACATCGTGGAAAAAGAAGACGTTCCAACCACGTCTTCAAAGCAAGTGGATTGATGT
GATGGTCAACATGGTGGAGCACGACACTCTCGTCTACTCCAAGAATATCAAAGATACAGTCTCAGAAGAC
CAGAGGGCTATTGAGACTTTTCAACAAAGGGTAATATCGGGAAACCTCCTCGGATTCCATNNNNNNNNNN
NNNNNNNNNNNNNNNNNNNNNNNNNNNNNNNNNNNNNNNNNNNNNNNNNNNNNNNNNNNNNNNNNNNNNN
NNNNNNNNNNNNNNNNNNNNAGGAAAGGCTATCGTTCAAGATGCCTCTACCGACAGTGGTCCCAAAGATG
GACCCCCACCCACGAGGAACATCGTGGAAAAAGAAGACGTTCCAACCACGTCTTCAAAGCAAGTGGATTG
ATGTGATATCTCCACTGACGTAAGGGATGACGCACAATCCCACTATCCTTCGCAAGACCCTTCCTCTATA
TAAGGAAGTTCATTTCATTTGGAGAGGCCGGTCTAGATTCGACGACAAGACCGGGCCCCTCGACTAAGTT
GGCAGCATCACCCGACGCACTTTGCGCCGAATAAATACCTGTGACGGAAGATCACTTCGCAGAATAAATA
AATCCTGGTGTCCCTGTTGATACCGGGAAGCCCTGGGCCAACTTTTGGCGAAAATGAGACGTTGATCGGC
ACGTAAGAGGTTCCAACTTTCACCATAATGAAATAAGATCACTACCGGGCGTATTTTTTGAGTTATCGAG
ATTTTCAGGAGCTAAGGAAGCTAAACTTTTGCTGACGAGAACAGGGACTGGTGAAATGCAGTTTAAGGTT
TACACCTATAAAAGAGAGAGCCGTTATCGTCTGTTTGTGGATGTACAGAGTGATATTATTGACACGCCCG
GGCGACGGATGGTGATCCCCCTGGCCAGTGCACGTCTGCTGTCAGATAAAGTCTCCCGTGAACTTTACCC
GGTGGTGCATATCGGGGATGAAAGCTGGCGCATGATGACCACCGATATGGCCAGTGTGCCGGTCTCCGTT
ATCGGGGAAGAAGTGGCTGATCTCAGCCACCGCGAAAATGACATCAAAAACGCCATTAACCTGATGTTCT
GGGGAATACAAATGTCAGGCTCCCTTATACACAGGGGCCCGGCTCTTCTCCTCAGGTACCTTCGACGACA
AGACCCTACCATGGAAGACGCCAAAAACATAAAGAAAGGCCCGGCGCCATTCTATCCGCTGGAAGATGGA
ACCGCTGGAGAGCAACTGCATAAGGCTATGAAGAGATACGCCCTGGTTCCTGGAACAATTGCTTTTACAG
ATGCACATATCGAGGTGGACATCACTTACGCTGAGTACTTCGAAATGTCCGTTCGGTTGGCAGAAGCTAT
GAAACGATATGGGCTGAATACAAATCACAGAATCGTCGTATGCAGTGAAAACTCTCTTCAATTCTTTATG
CCGGTGTTGGGCGCGTTATTTATCGGAGTTGCAGTTGCGCCCGCGAACGACATTTATAATGAACGTGAAT
TGCTCAACAGTATGGGCATTTCGCAGCCTACCGTGGTGTTCGTTTCCAAAAAGGGGTTGCAAAAAATTTT
GAACGTGCAAAAAAAGCTCCCAATCATCCAAAAAATTATTATCATGGATTCTAAAACGGATTACCAGGGA
TTTCAGTCGATGTACACGTTCGTCACATCTCATCTACCTCCCGGTTTTAATGAATACGATTTTGTGCCAG
AGTCCTTCGATAGGGACAAGACAATTGCACTGATCATGAACTCCTCTGGATCTACTGGTCTGCCTAAAGG
TGTCGCTCTGCCTCATAGAACTGCCTGCGTGAGATTCTCGCATGCCAGAGATCCTATTTTTGGCAATCAA
ATCATTCCGGATACTGCGATTTTAAGTGTTGTTCCATTCCATCACGGTTTTGGAATGTTTACTACACTCG
GATATTTGATATGTGGATTTCGAGTCGTCTTAATGTATAGATTTGAAGAAGAGCTGTTTCTGAGGAGCCT
TCAGGATTACAAGATTCAAAGTGCGCTGCTGGTGCCAACCCTATTCTCCTTCTTCGCCAAAAGCACTCTG
ATTGACAAATACGATTTATCTAATTTACACGAAATTGCTTCTGGTGGCGCTCCCCTCTCTAAGGAAGTCG
GGGAAGCGGTTGCCAAGAGGTTCCATCTGCCAGGTATCAGGCAAGGATATGGGCTCACTGAGACTACATC
AGCTATTCTGATTACACCCGAGGGGGATGATAAACCGGGCGCGGTCGGTAAAGTTGTTCCATTTTTTGAA
GCGAAGGTTGTGGATCTGGATACCGGGAAAACGCTGGGCGTTAATCAAAGAGGCGAACTGTGTGTGAGAG
GTCCTATGATTATGTCCGGTTATGTAAACAATCCGGAAGCGACCAACGCCTTGATTGACAAGGATGGATG
GCTACATTCTGGAGACATAGCTTACTGGGACGAAGACGAACACTTCTTCATCGTTGACCGCCTGAAGTCT
CTGATTAAGTACAAAGGCTATCAGGTGGCTCCCGCTGAATTGGAATCCATCTTGCTCCAACACCCCAACA
TCTTCGACGCAGGTGTCGCAGGTCTTCCCGACGATGACGCCGGTGAACTTCCCGCCGCCGTTGTTGTTTT
GGAGCACGGAAAGACGATGACGGAAAAAGAGATCGTGGATTACGTCGCCAGTCAAGTAACAACCGCGAAA
AAGTTGCGCGGAGGAGTTGTGTTTGTGGACGAAGTACCGAAAGGTCTTACCGGAAAACTCGACGCAAGAA
AAATCAGAGAGATCCTCATAAAGGCCAAGAAGGGCGGAAAGATCGCCGTGTAAAGGGCTCTTCTCCTCAC
TCGAGCCCTCGAATTTCCCCGATCGTTCAAACATTTGGCAATAAAGTTTCTTAAGATTGAATCCTGTTGC
CGGTCTTGCGATGATTATCATATAATTTCTGTTGAATTACGTTAAGCATGTAATAATTAACATGTAATGC
ATGACGTTATTTATGAGATGGGTTTTTATGATTAGAGTCCCGCAATTATACATTTAATACGCGATAGAAA
ACAAAATATAGCGCGCAAACTAGGATAAATTATCGCGCGCGGTGTCATCTATGTTACTAGATCGGGAATT
CGGTCCCCAGATTAGCCTTTTCAATTTCAGAAAGAATGCTAACCCACAGATGGTTAGAGAGGCTTACGCA
GCAGGTCTCATCAAGACGATCTACCCGAGCAATAATCTCCAGGAAATCAAATACCTTCCCAAGAAGGTTA
AAGATGCAGTCAAAAGATTCAGGACTAACTGCATCAAGAACACAGAGAAAGATATATTTCTCAAGATCAG
AAGTACTATTCCAGTATGGACGATTCAAGGCTTGCTTCACAAACCAAGGCAAGTAATAGAGATTGGAGTC
TCTAAAAAGGTAGTTCCCACTGAATCAAAGGCCATGGAGTCAAAGATTCAAATAGAGGACCTAACAGAAC
TCGCCGTAAAGACTGGCGAACAGTTCATACAGAGTCTCTTACGACTCAATGACAAGAAGAAAATCTTCGT
CAACATGGTGGAGCACGACACACTTGTCTACTCCAAAAATATCAAAGATACAGTCTCAGAAGACCAAAGG
GCAATTGAGACTTTTCAACAAAGGGTAATATCCGGAAACCTCCTCGGATTCCATTGCCCAGCTATCTGTC
ACTTTATTGTGAAGATAGTGGAAAAGGAAGGTGGCTCCTACAAATGCCATCATTGCGATAAAGGAAAGGC
CATCGTTGAAGATGCCTCTGCCGACAGTGGTCCCAAAGATGGACCCCCACCCACGAGGAGCATCGTGGAA
AAAGAAGACGTTCCAACCACGTCTTCAAAGCAAGTGGATTGATGTGATATCTCCACTGACGTAAGGGATG
ACGCACAATCCCACTATCCTTCGCAAGACCCTTCCTCTATATAAGGAAGTTCATTTCATTTGGAGAGAAC
ACGGGGGACGAGCTCGGTACCTTCGACGACAAGACCGTACCATGGCTTCCAAGGTGTACGACCCCGAGCA
ACGCAAACGCATGATCACTGGGCCTCAGTGGTGGGCTCGCTGCAAGCAAATGAACGTGCTGGACTCCTTC
ATCAACTACTATGATTCCGAGAAGCACGCCGAGAACGCCGTGATTTTTCTGCATGGTAACGCTGCCTCCA
GCTACCTGTGGAGGCACGTCGTGCCTCACATCGAGCCCGTGGCTAGATGCATCATCCCTGATCTGATCGG
AATGGGTAAGTCCGGCAAGAGCGGGAATGGCTCATATCGCCTCCTGGATCACTACAAGTACCTCACCGCT
TGGTTCGAGCTGCTGAACCTTCCAAAGAAAATCATCTTTGTGGGCCACGACTGGGGGGCTTGTCTGGCCT
TTCACTACTCCTACGAGCACCAAGACAAGATCAAGGCCATCGTCCATGCTGAGAGTGTCGTGGACGTGAT
CGAGTCCTGGGACGAGTGGCCTGACATCGAGGAGGATATCGCCCTGATCAAGAGCGAAGAGGGCGAGAAA
ATGGTGCTTGAGAATAACTTCTTCGTCGAGACCATGCTCCCAAGCAAGATCATGCGGAAACTGGAGCCTG
AGGAGTTCGCTGCCTACCTGGAGCCATTCAAGGAGAAGGGCGAGGTTAGACGGCCTACCCTCTCCTGGCC
TCGCGAGATCCCTCTCGTTAAGGGAGGCAAGCCCGACGTCGTCCAGATTGTCCGCAACTACAACGCCTAC
CTTCGGGCCAGCGACGATCTGCCTAAGATGTTCATCGAGTCCGACCCTGGGTTCTTTTCCAACGCTATTG
TCGAGGGAGCTAAGAAGTTCCCTAACACCGAGTTCGTGAAGGTGAAGGGCCTCCACTTCAGCCAGGAGGA
CGCTCCAGATGAAATGGGTAAGTACATCAAGAGCTTCGTGGAGCGCGTGCTGAAGAACGAGCAGGCACGG
CTCTTCTCCTCACTCGACCAGATCTCGTACGCGTCCCGGGGCGGTGGCTCATCTGGCGGAGGTATGGGGT
TAATTAACATCTTTTACCCATACGATGTTCCTGACTATGCGGGCTATCCCTATGACGTCCCGGACTATGC
AGGATCCTATCCATATGACGTTCCAGATTACGCTGCTCAGTGCAGCTGACTGCAGAGCTTTCGTTCGTAT
CATCGGTTTCGACAACGTTCGTCAAGTTCAATGCATCAGTTTCATTGCGCACACACCAGAATCCTACTGA
GTTTGAGTATTATGGCATTGGGAAAACTGTTTTTCTTGTACCATTTGTTGTGCTTGTAATTTACTGTGTT
TTTTATTCGGTTTTCGCTATCGAACTGTGAAATGGAAATGGATGGAGAAGAGTTAATGAATGATATGGTC
CTTTTGTTCATTCTCAAATTAATATTATTTGTTTTTTCTCTTATTTGTTGTGTGTTGAATTTGAAATTAT
AAGAGATATGCAAACATTTTGTTTTGAGTAAAAATGTGTCAAATCGTGGCCTCTAATGACCGAAGTTAAT
ATGAGGAGTAAAACACTTGTAGTTGTACCATTATGCTTATTCACTAGGCAACAAATATATTTTCAGACCT
AGAAAAGCTGCAAATGTTACTGAATACAAGTATGTCCTCTTGTGTTTTAGACATTTATGAACTTTCCTTT
ATGTAATTTTCCAGAATCCTTGTCAGATTCTAATCATTGCTTTATAATTATAGTTATACTCATGGATTTG
TAGTTGAGTATGAAAATATTTTTTAATGCATTTTATGACTTGCCAATTGATTGACAACATGCATCAAGCT
TGGCACTGGCCGTCGTTTTAGAATTCGTAATCATGTCATAGCTGTTTCCTGTGTGAAATTGTTATCCGCT
CACAATTCCACACAACATACGAGCCGGAAGCATAAAGTGTAAAGCCTGGGGTGCCTAATGAGTGAGCTAA
CTCACATTAATTGCGTTGCGCTCACTGCCCGCTTTCCAGTCGGGAAACCTGTCGTGCCAGCTGCATTAAT
GAATCGGCCAACGCGCGGGGAGAGGCGGTTTGCGTATTGGCTAGAGCAGCTTGCCAACATGGTGGAGCAC
GACACTCTCGTCTACTCCAAGAATATCAAAGATACAGTCTCAGAAGACCAAAGGGCTATTGAGACTTTTC
AACAAAGGGTAATATCGGGAAACCTCCTCGGATTCCATTGCCCAGCTATCTGTCACTTCATCAAAAGGAC
AGTAGAAAAGGAAGGTGGCACCTACAAATGCCATCATTGCGATAAAGGAAAGGCTATCGTTCAAGATGCC
TCTGCCGACAGTGGTCCCAAAGATGGACCCCCACCCACGAGGAGCATCGTGGAAAAAGAAGACGTTCCAA
CCACGTCTTCAAAGCAAGTGGATTGATGTGATATCTCCACTGACGTAAGGGATGACGCACAATCCCACTA
TCCTTCGCAAGACCCTTCCTCTATATAAGGAAGTTCATTTCATTTGGAGAGG
Features (pLannotate 1.2.2; 32 found; start..end, strand, type, name):
      1..83      +  promoter       35SPPDK promoter (fragment): hybrid promoter consisting of the cauliflower mosaic virus 35S enhancer fused to the maize C4PPDK basal promoter (Yoo et al., 2007)
     82..128     +  promoter       minimal CaMV 35S promoter: minimal 35S promoter from cauliflower mosaic virus
    203..1228    +  CDS            HygR: hygromycin B phosphotransferase confers resistance to hygromycin
   1269..1443    +  polyA_signal   CaMV poly(A) signal: cauliflower mosaic virus polyadenylation signal
   1521..1545    -  misc_feature   LB T-DNA repeat: left border repeat from nopaline C58 T-DNA
   1970..2764    +  CDS            KanR: aminoglycoside phosphotransferase; aphA-3; confers resistance to kanamycin
   4032..4101    +  ncRNA          RNA-OUT: Accession: RF00240 - RNA-OUT
   4189..4777    +  rep_origin     ori: high-copy-number ColE1/pMB1/pBR322/pUC origin of replication
   4963..5103    -  misc_feature   bom: basis of mobility region from pBR322
   5205..5244    -  CDS            rop (fragment): Rop protein, which maintains plasmids at low copy number; rop
   5447..5641    -  rep_origin     pVS1 oriV: origin of replication for the Pseudomonas plasmid pVS1 (Heeb et al., 2000)
   5707..6780    -  CDS            pVS1 RepA: replication protein from the Pseudomonas plasmid pVS1 (Heeb et al., 2000)
   7209..7838    -  CDS            pVS1 StaA: stability protein from the Pseudomonas plasmid pVS1 (Heeb et al., 2000)
   8398..8799    -  CDS            Y4CG_SINFN (fragment): Protein inferred from homology: Swiss-Prot protein existence level 3. From Sinorhizobium fredii (strain NBRC 101917 / NGR234).
   9139..9163    -  misc_feature   RB T-DNA repeat: right border repeat from nopaline C58 T-DNA
   9229..9383    -  CDS            lacZα (fragment): LacZα fragment of β-galactosidase; lacZ fragment
   9386..9406    -  misc_feature   MCS (fragment): pUC18/19 multiple cloning site
   9481..9860    +  promoter       CaMV 35S promoter (enhanced) (fragment): cauliflower mosaic virus 35S promoter with a duplicated enhancer region
   9961..10177   +  promoter       CaMV 35S promoter (fragment): strong constitutive promoter from cauliflower mosaic virus
  10353..10455   +  promoter       cat promoter: promoter of the E. coli cat gene encoding chloramphenicol acetyltransferase
  10486..10788   +  CDS            ccdB: CCDB_ECOLI - Also known as G, letB, letD. Experimental evidence at protein level: Swiss-Prot protein existence level 1. Toxic component of a type II toxin-antitoxin (TA) system, functioning in plasmid maintainence. Responsible for the post- segregational killing (PSK) of plasmid-free cells, also referred to as a plasmid addiction system. Half-life of over 2 hours. Cell killing by CcdB is accompanied by filamentation, defects in chromosome and plasmid segregation, defects in cell division, formation of anucleate cells, decreased DNA synthesis and plasmid loss. Interferes with the activity of DN
  10861..12513   +  CDS            luciferase: firefly luciferase; luc+; enhanced luc+ version of the luciferase gene
  12551..12803   +  terminator     NOS terminator: nopaline synthase terminator and poly(A) signal
  13306..13647   +  promoter       CaMV 35S promoter: strong constitutive promoter from cauliflower mosaic virus
  13692..14624   +  CDS            hRluc: Renilla luciferase human codon-optimized
  14715..14804   +  CDS            3xHA: three tandem HA epitope tags
  14826..15467   +  terminator     E9 terminator: terminator and polyadenylation signal from the pea rbcS-E9 gene
  15527..15549   -  protein_bind   lac operator (fragment): The lac repressor binds to the lac operator to inhibit transcription in E. coli. This inhibition can be relieved by adding lactose or isopropyl-β-D-thiogalactopyranoside (IPTG). lac repressor encoded by lacI
  15553..15583   -  promoter       lac promoter: promoter for the E. coli lac operon
  15598..15619   -  protein_bind   CAP binding site: CAP binding activates transcription in the presence of cAMP. E. coli catabolite activator protein
  15632..15720   -  CDS            lacI (fragment): lac repressor; lacI; The lac repressor binds to the lac operator to inhibit transcription in E. coli. This inhibition can be relieved by adding lactose or isopropyl-β-D-thiogalactopyranoside (IPTG).
  15810..16152   +  promoter       CaMV 35S promoter: strong constitutive promoter from cauliflower mosaic virus
