[The description below was written by a language model from this plasmid's Addgene catalogue record and pLannotate feature annotations shown in this document.]
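Description:
pGX-5Dual is a plant binary vector built on the pCAMBIA1300 backbone and catalogued for transient expression. It carries the usual pCAMBIA maintenance functions: a ColE1/pMB1-type origin with a bom site for propagation in E. coli, the pVS1 oriV with RepA and StaA for replication and stability in Agrobacterium, and an aphA-3 kanamycin resistance gene for bacterial selection. Nopaline-type left and right T-DNA border repeats define the transferred region, which includes a CaMV 35S-driven hygromycin phosphotransferase gene with the CaMV poly(A) signal as a plant selectable marker. The depositor notes an IS4 insertion sequence in the plasmid, said not to affect function. The RNA-OUT annotation between KanR and the origin may relate to such an element, though the record does not say so.

The payload is a dual-luciferase reporter arrangement. An enhanced CaMV 35S promoter lies upstream of a cat promoter–ccdB cassette, followed by the firefly luciferase (luc+) coding sequence and the NOS terminator. ccdB is a counter-selectable toxin gene, so its position between promoter and reporter suggests a replaceable stuffer where a test sequence, such as a 5′ leader, can be inserted ahead of luciferase. The record does not state the cloning sites or method for doing this. A separate CaMV 35S promoter drives human codon-optimized Renilla luciferase, followed by a 3xHA tag annotation and the pea rbcS-E9 terminator, providing an internal reference for normalization. The associated publication concerns uORF-mediated translational regulation, consistent with using the firefly/Renilla ratio to measure the effects of upstream sequences on translation in transiently transformed plant tissue.
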