Addgene plasmid #226869: pGX-5Dual
Purpose: transient expression
Depositing lab: Guoyong Xu. Depositing organization: Wuhan University. Publication: uORFlight: a vehicle toward uORF-mediated translational regulation mechanisms in eukaryotes. Niu R, Zhou Y, Zhang Y, Mou R, Tang Z, Wang Z, Zhou G, Guo S, Yuan M, Xu G. Database (Oxford). 2020 Jan 1;2020:baaa007. doi: 10.1093/database/baaa007. PubMed 32168374.
Backbone
  Vector backbone: pCAMBIA1300
  Vector type: Plant Expression
Growth in bacteria
  Bacterial resistance: Kanamycin, 50 μg/mL
  Growth temperature: 37°C
  Growth strain: DH5alpha
  Copy number: Unknown
Gene/Insert
  Gene/Insert name: Luciferase and hRluc
  Cloning method: Restriction Enzyme; 5′ cloning site Unknown (unknown if destroyed); 3′ cloning site Unknown (unknown if destroyed)
  Sequencing primers: 5′ Unknown
Terms and licenses: Academic/Nonprofit Terms; Industry Terms: Not Available to Industry
Depositor comments: This plasmid contains an IS4 sequence. The depositor has confirmed this is not of concern to plasmid function.
How to cite: pGX-5Dual was a gift from Guoyong Xu (Addgene plasmid # 226869 ; http://n2t.net/addgene:226869 ; RRID:Addgene_226869)
